>Addgene plasmid #207280 | pHCMV_HCV_E2 | addgene full sequence | sequence record 407397 | Addgene NGS Result
GCGGCCGCTCTAGAGAGCTTGGCCCATTGCATACGTTGTATCCATATCATAATATGTACATTTATATTGG
CTCATGTCCAACATTACCGCCATGTTGACATTGATTATTGACTAGTTATTAATAGTAATCAATTACGGGG
TCATTAGTTCATAGCCCATATATGGAGTTCCGCGTTACATAACTTACGGTAAATGGCCCGCCTGGCTGAC
CGCCCAACGACCCCCGCCCATTGACGTCAATAATGACGTATGTTCCCATAGTAACGCCAATAGGGACTTT
CCATTGACGTCAATGGGTGGAGTATTTACGGTAAACTGCCCACTTGGCAGTACATCAAGTGTATCATATG
CCAAGTACGCCCCCTATTGACGTCAATGACGGTAAATGGCCCGCCTGGCATTATGCCCAGTACATGACCT
TATGGGACTTTCCTACTTGGCAGTACATCTACGTATTAGTCATCGCTATTACCATGGTGATGCGGTTTTG
GCAGTACATCAATGGGCGTGGATAGCGGTTTGACTCACGGGGATTTCCAAGTCTCCACCCCATTGACGTC
AATGGGAGTTTGTTTTGGCACCAAAATCAACGGGACTTTCCAAAATGTCGTAACAACTCCGCCCCATTGA
CGCAAATGGGCGGTAGGCGTGTACGGTGGGAGGTCTATATAAGCAGAGCTCGTTTAGTGAACCGTCAGAT
CGCCTGGACACGCCATCCACGCTGTTTTGACCTCCATAGATGACACCGGGACCGATCCAGCCTCCGGTCG
ACCGATCCTGAGAACTTCAGGGTGAGTTTGGGGACCCTTGATTGTTCTTTCTTTTTCGCTATTGTAAAAT
TCATGTTATATGGAGGGGGCAAAGTTTTCAGGGTGTTGTTTAGAATGGGAAGATGTCCCTTGTATCACCA
TGGACCCTCATGATAATTTTGTTTCTTTCACTTTCTACTCTGTTGACAACCATTGTCTCCTCTTATTTTC
TTTTCATTTTCTGTAACTTTTTCGTTAAACTTTAGCTTGCATTTGTAACGAATTTTTAAATTCACTTTTG
TTTATTTGTCAGATTGTAAGTACTTTCTCTAATCACTTTTTTTTCAAGGCAATCAGGGTATATTATATTG
TACTTCAGCACAGTTTTAGAGAACAATTGTTATAATTAAATGATAAGGTAGAATATTTCTGCATATAAAT
TCTGGCTGGCGTGGAAATATTCTTATTGGTAGAAACAACTACACCCTGGTCATCATCCTGCCTTTCTCTT
TATGGTTACAATGATATACACTGTTTGAGATGAGGATAAAATACTCTGAGTCCAAACCGGGCCCCTCTGC
TAACCATGTTCATGCCTTCTTCTCTTTCCTACAGCTCCTGGGCAACGTGCTGGTTGTTGTGCTGTCTCAT
CATTTTGGCAAAGAATTCGCCACCATGGAGACACACGTGACCGGCGGCAGCGCCGGAAGAACAACAGCCG
GACTGGTGGGACTCCTCACACCCGGCGCCAAACAGAACATCCAGCTCATCAACACCAACGGAAGCTGGCA
CATCAACTCCACAGCTCTGAACTGCAATGAGTCTCTGAACACCGGCTGGCTGGCCGGACTGTTCTATCAG
CACAAGTTCAATAGCAGCGGCTGCCCCGAGAGACTGGCTAGCTGTAGAAGGCTGACCGACTTTGCTCAAG
GCTGGGGCCCTATCAGCTATGCCAACGGCAGCGGCCTCGATGAGAGACCTTATTGCTGGCATTACCCCCC
TAGACCTTGCGGCATCGTCCCCGCCAAGTCCGTCTGCGGACCCGTGTATTGCTTTACCCCCAGCCCCGTG
GTCGTGGGAACAACCGATAGATCCGGAGCTCCTACCTATAGCTGGGGCGCCAACGACACCGACGTGTTCG
TGCTGAATAACACCAGACCCCCCCTCGGCAATTGGTTCGGCTGCACATGGATGAATAGCACCGGCTTCAC
CAAAGTGTGTGGCGCTCCCCCTTGCGTGATCGGAGGAGTGGGCAATAATACACTGCTGTGCCCTACAGAC
TGCTTCAGAAAGCACCCCGAGGCCACATACTCTAGATGTGGCAGCGGCCCTTGGATTACCCCTAGGTGTA
TGGTGGACTATCCCTATAGACTGTGGCACTATCCTTGCACCATCAATTACACAATTTTCAAGGTGAGAAT
GTACGTGGGCGGAGTGGAGCATAGGCTCGAAGCCGCTTGCAACTGGACAAGAGGCGAGAGATGCGACCTC
GAGGATAGAGACAGAAGCGAGCTGTCCCCTCTGCTGCTGAGCACCACACAGTGGCAAGTGCTGCCTTGCA
GCTTCACAACACTGCCCGCTCTGAGCACCGGCCTCATCCACCTCCACCAGAACATCGTGGACGTGCAGTA
TCTGTACGGAGTGGGCAGCAGCATCGCTAGCTGGGCCATCAAATGGGAGTACGTGGTGCTGCTGTTTCTG
CTCCTCGCCGACGCTAGAGTGTGTAGCTGTCTGTGGATGATGCTGCTGATCTCCCAAGCCGAAGCTTGAT
GTCTTCCTGGAGCTCCAGTCATTGACTATAACGTCTCAGATCTTTTTCCCTCTGCCAAAAATTATGGGGA
CATCATGAAGCCCCTTGAGCATCTGACTTCTGGCTAATAAAGGAAATTTATTTTCATTGCAATAGTGTGT
TGGAATTTTTTGTGTCTCTCACTCGGAAGGACATATGGGAGGGCAAATCATTTAAAACATCAGAATGAGT
ATTTGGTTTAGAGTTTGGCAACATATGCCCATATGCTGGCTGCCATGAACAAAGGTTGGCTATAAAGAGG
TCATCAGTATATGAAACAGCCCCCTGCTGTCCATTCCTTATTCCATAGAAAAGCCTTGACTTGAGGTTAG
ATTTTTTTTATATTTTGTTTTGTGTTATTTTTTTCTTTAACATCCCTAAAATTTTCCTTACATGTTTTAC
TAGCCAGATTTTTCCTCCTCTCCTGACTACTCCCAGTCATAGCTGTCCCTCTTCTCTTATGGAGATCCCT
CGACGGATCGGCCGCAATTCGTAATCATGTCATAGCTGTTTCCTGTGTGAAATTGTTATCCGCTCACAAT
TCCACACAACATACGAGCCGGAAGCATAAAGTGTAAAGCCTGGGGTGCCTAATGAGTGAGCTAACTCACA
TTAATTGCGTTGCGCTCACTGCCCGCTTTCCAGTCGGGAAACCTGTCGTGCCAGCTGCATTAATGAATCG
GCCAACGCGCGGGGAGAGGCGGTTTGCGTATTGGGCGCTCTTCCGCTTCCTCGCTCACTGACTCGCTGCG
CTCGGTCGTTCGGCTGCGGCGAGCGGTATCAGCTCACTCAAAGGCGGTAATACGGTTATCCACAGAATCA
GGGGATAACGCAGGAAAGAACATGTGAGCAAAAGGCCAGCAAAAGGCCAGGAACCGTAAAAAGGCCGCGT
TGCTGGCGTTTTTCCATAGGCTCCGCCCCCCTGACGAGCATCACAAAAATCGACGCTCAAGTCAGAGGTG
GCGAAACCCGACAGGACTATAAAGATACCAGGCGTTTCCCCCTGGAAGCTCCCTCGTGCGCTCTCCTGTT
CCGACCCTGCCGCTTACCGGATACCTGTCCGCCTTTCTCCCTTCGGGAAGCGTGGCGCTTTCTCATAGCT
CACGCTGTAGGTATCTCAGTTCGGTGTAGGTCGTTCGCTCCAAGCTGGGCTGTGTGCACGAACCCCCCGT
TCAGCCCGACCGCTGCGCCTTATCCGGTAACTATCGTCTTGAGTCCAACCCGGTAAGACACGACTTATCG
CCACTGGCAGCAGCCACTGGTAACAGGATTAGCAGAGCGAGGTATGTAGGCGGTGCTACAGAGTTCTTGA
AGTGGTGGCCTAACTACGGCTACACTAGAAGAACAGTATTTGGTATCTGCGCTCTGCTGAAGCCAGTTAC
CTTCGGAAAAAGAGTTGGTAGCTCTTGATCCGGCAAACAAACCACCGCTGGTAGCGGTGGTTTTTTTGTT
TGCAAGCAGCAGATTACGCGCAGAAAAAAAGGATCTCAAGAAGATCCTTTGATCTTTTCTACGGGGTCTG
ACGCTCAGTGGAACGAAAACTCACGTTAAGGGATTTTGGTCATGAGATTATCAAAAAGGATCTTCACCTA
GATCCTTTTAAATTAAAAATGAAGTTTTAAATCAATCTAAAGTATATATGAGTAAACTTGGTCTGACAGT
TACCAATGCTTAATCAGTGAGGCACCTATCTCAGCGATCTGTCTATTTCGTTCATCCATAGTTGCCTGAC
TCCCCGTCGTGTAGATAACTACGATACGGGAGGGCTTACCATCTGGCCCCAGTGCTGCAATGATACCGCG
AGACCCACGCTCACCGGCACCAGATTTATCAGCAATAAACCAGCCAGCCGGAAGGGCCGAGCGCAGAAGT
GGTCCTGCAACTTTATCCGCCTCCATCCAGTCTATTAATTGTTGCCGGGAAGCTAGAGTAAGTAGTTCGC
CAGTTAATAGTTTGCGCAACGTTGTTGCCATTGCTACAGGCATCGTGGTGTCACGCTCGTCGTTTGGTAT
GGCTTCATTCAGCTCCGGTTCCCAACGATCAAGGCGAGTTACATGATCCCCCATGTTGTGCAAAAAAGCG
GTTAGCTCCTTCGGTCCTCCGATCGTTGTCAGAAGTAAGTTGGCCGCAGTGTTATCACTCATGGTTATGG
CAGCACTGCATAATTCTCTTACTGTCATGCCATCCGTAAGATGCTTTTCTGTGACTGGTGAGTACTCAAC
CAAGTCATTCTGAGAATAGTGTATGCGGCGACCGAGTTGCTCTTGCCCGGCGTCAATACGGGATAATACC
GCGCCACATAGCAGAACTTTAAAAGTGCTCATCATTGGAAAACGTTCTTCGGGGCGAAAACTCTCAAGGA
TCTTACCGCTGTTGAGATCCAGTTCGATGTAACCCACTCGTGCACCCAACTGATCTTCAGCATCTTTTAC
TTTCACCAGCGTTTCTGGGTGAGCAAAAACAGGAAGGCAAAATGCCGCAAAAAAGGGAATAAGGGCGACA
CGGAAATGTTGAATACTCATACTCTTCCTTTTTCAATATTATTGAAGCATTTATCAGGGTTATTGTCTCA
TGAGCGGATACATATTTGAATGTATTTAGAAAAATAAACAAATAGGGGTTCCGCGCACATTTCCCCGAAA
AGTGCCACCTAAATTGTAAGCGTTAATATTTTGTTAAAATTCGCGTTAAATTTTTGTTAAATCAGCTCAT
TTTTTAACCAATAGGCCGAAATCGGCAAAATCCCTTATAAATCAAAAGAATAGACCGAGATAGGGT
[37 nt withheld, positions 5317-5353]
AAAGAACGTGGACTCCAACGTCAAAGG
[49 nt withheld, positions 5381-5429]
T
[91 nt withheld, positions 5431-5521]
G
[124 nt withheld, positions 5523-5646]
CCCATTCGCCATTCAGGCTGCGCAACTGTTGGGAAGGGCGATCGGTGCGGGCCTCTTCGCTATTACGCCA
GCTGGCGAAAGGGGGATGTGCTGCAAGGCGATTAAGTTGGGTAACGCCAGGGTTTTCCCAGTCACGACGT
TGTAAAACGACGGCCAGTGAGCGCGCGTAATACGACTCACTATAGGGCGAATTGGAGCTCCACCGCGGTG
Features (pLannotate 1.2.2; 16 found; start..end, strand, type, name):
     97..476     +  enhancer       CMV enhancer: human cytomegalovirus immediate early enhancer
    477..680     +  promoter       CMV promoter: human cytomegalovirus (CMV) immediate early promoter
    792..1364    +  intron         β-globin intron: intron from rabbit β-globin gene
   1344..2516    +  CDS            POLG_HCVGL (fragment): Experimental evidence at protein level: Swiss-Prot protein existence level 1. [Protease NS2]: Cysteine protease required for the proteolytic auto-cleavage between the non-structural proteins NS2 and NS3 (By similarity). The N-terminus of NS3 is required for the function of NS2 protease (active region NS2-3) (By similarity). Promotes the initiation of viral particle assembly by mediating the interaction between structural and non-structural proteins (By similarity). From Hepatitis C virus (isolate Glasgow) (HCV).
   2626..2681    +  polyA_signal   β-globin poly(A) signal: rabbit β-globin polyadenylation signal (Gil and Proudfoot, 1987)
   3063..3079    -  protein_bind   lac operator: The lac repressor binds to the lac operator to inhibit transcription in E. coli. This inhibition can be relieved by adding lactose or isopropyl-β-D-thiogalactopyranoside (IPTG). lac repressor encoded by lacI
   3087..3117    -  promoter       lac promoter: promoter for the E. coli lac operon
   3132..3153    -  protein_bind   CAP binding site: CAP binding activates transcription in the presence of cAMP. E. coli catabolite activator protein
   3166..3258    -  CDS            lacI (fragment): lac repressor; lacI; The lac repressor binds to the lac operator to inhibit transcription in E. coli. This inhibition can be relieved by adding lactose or isopropyl-β-D-thiogalactopyranoside (IPTG).
   3441..4029    -  rep_origin     ori: high-copy-number ColE1/pMB1/pBR322/pUC origin of replication
   4200..5060    -  CDS            AmpR: β-lactamase; bla; confers resistance to ampicillin, carbenicillin, and related antibiotics
   5061..5165    -  promoter       AmpR promoter: bla
   5218..5646    -  rep_origin     f1 ori (sequence partly withheld): f1 bacteriophage origin of replication; arrow indicates direction of (+) strand synthesis
   5651..5806    -  CDS            lacZα (fragment): LacZα fragment of β-galactosidase; lacZ fragment
   5814..5832    +  promoter       T7 promoter: promoter for bacteriophage T7 RNA polymerase
   5841..14      +  misc_feature   MCS (fragment) (across the origin): pBluescript multiple cloning site
