[The description below was written by a language model from this plasmid's Addgene catalogue record and pLannotate feature annotations shown in this document.]
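Description:
pHCMV_HCV_E2 is a mammalian expression plasmid built on the pHCMV backbone for expressing the E2 envelope glycoprotein of hepatitis C virus. In bacteria it is maintained through a high-copy ColE1/pUC-type origin and selected with ampicillin via the β-lactamase gene and its native promoter. The backbone also carries pBluescript-style remnants: an f1 phage origin, a T7 promoter, fragments of lacZα and lacI, the lac promoter/operator with its CAP site, and part of a multiple cloning site. These play no evident role in the mammalian expression function.

The expression cassette is driven by the human cytomegalovirus immediate-early enhancer and promoter, followed by a rabbit β-globin intron, which generally improves transcript processing and expression. It is terminated by the rabbit β-globin polyadenylation signal. The insert, recorded as 1,092 bp, was synthesized with mammalian codon optimization and cloned between EcoRI and BglII sites, both of which are retained. The automated annotation identifies this region only as a fragment of the HCV polyprotein. The functional text attached to that hit concerns the NS2 protease and reflects the database entry for the whole polyprotein, not the E2 segment named in the catalogue. The annotated span is also slightly longer than the stated insert and overlaps the end of the intron, so its boundaries should be treated as approximate. No epitope tag, reporter or mammalian selection marker is annotated.

The record gives the purpose simply as mammalian expression of HCV E2. The associated publication concerns modular envelope design for cell type-specific delivery, which suggests use as a viral envelope component supplied by transfection, though the record does not spell out the specific application.
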