Addgene plasmid #207280: pHCMV_HCV_E2
Purpose: Mammalian expression of Hepatitis C virus E2 protein
Depositing lab: Feng Zhang. Depositing organization: Broad Institute. Publication: Cell type-specific delivery by modular envelope design. Strebinger D, Frangieh CJ, Friedrich MJ, Faure G, Macrae RK, Zhang F. Nat Commun. 2023 Aug 23;14(1):5141. doi: 10.1038/s41467-023-40788-8. PubMed 37612276.
Backbone
  Vector backbone: pHCMV
  Backbone manufacturer: Clontech
  Backbone size w/o insert (bp): 4764
  Vector type: Mammalian Expression
Growth in bacteria
  Bacterial resistance: Ampicillin, 100 μg/mL
  Growth temperature: 37°C
  Growth strain: NEB Stable
  Copy number: High Copy
Gene/Insert
  Gene/Insert name: HCV_E2
  Species: Hepatitis C virus
  Insert size (bp): 1092
  Mutation: mammalian codon optimization
  Promoter: CMV promoter
  Cloning method: Restriction Enzyme; 5′ cloning site EcoRI (not destroyed); 3′ cloning site BglII (not destroyed)
Resource information
  A portion of this plasmid was derived from a plasmid made by: synthesis
Terms and licenses: Academic/Nonprofit Terms; Industry Terms: Not Available to Industry
How to cite: pHCMV_HCV_E2 was a gift from Feng Zhang (Addgene plasmid # 207280 ; http://n2t.net/addgene:207280 ; RRID:Addgene_207280)
